Addgene plasmid #68035: pCRII-Plxnb1-ISH-2kb
Purpose: Contains 2kb cDNA fragment for probe synthesis for mRNA in situ hybridization, species: mouse
Depositing lab: Roland Friedel. Depositing organization: Icahn School of Medicine at Mount Sinai. Publication: Semaphorin 4C and 4G are ligands of Plexin-B2 required in cerebellar development. Maier V, Jolicoeur C, Rayburn H, Takegahara N, Kumanogoh A, Kikutani H, Tessier-Lavigne M, Wurst W, Friedel RH. Mol Cell Neurosci. 2011 Feb;46(2):419-31. doi: 10.1016/j.mcn.2010.11.005. Epub 2010 Nov 29. PubMed 21122816.
Backbone
  Vector backbone: pCRII-TOPO
  Backbone manufacturer: Invitrogen
  Backbone size w/o insert (bp): 3973
  Vector type: mRNA In situ hybridization probe
Growth in bacteria
  Bacterial resistance: Ampicillin and Kanamycin, 100 & 50 μg/mL
  Growth temperature: 37°C
  Growth strain: DH5alpha
  Copy number: High Copy
Gene/Insert
  Gene/Insert name: Plexin-B1
  Species: M. musculus (mouse)
  Insert size (bp): 2022
  Entrez Gene: Plxnb1 (a.k.a. 2900002G15Rik, AU042020, mKIAA0407)
  Cloning method: TOPO Cloning
  Sequencing primers: 5′ Sp6; 3′ T7
Terms and licenses: Academic/Nonprofit Terms; Industry Terms: Not Available to Industry
How to cite: pCRII-Plxnb1-ISH-2kb was a gift from Roland Friedel (Addgene plasmid # 68035 ; http://n2t.net/addgene:68035 ; RRID:Addgene_68035)
