[The description below was written by a language model from this plasmid's Addgene catalogue record and pLannotate feature annotations shown in this document.]
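Description:
pCRII-Plxnb1-ISH-2kb is a bacterial cloning plasmid that serves as a template for making riboprobes for mRNA in situ hybridization. It is built on the commercial pCRII-TOPO backbone (3,973 bp), into which a 2,022 bp fragment of mouse Plexin-B1 (Plxnb1) cDNA was inserted by TOPO cloning, giving a 5,995 bp construct. It replicates in E. coli at high copy from a ColE1/pUC-type origin and carries two selectable markers, β-lactamase for ampicillin resistance and the neo/nptII gene for kanamycin resistance. An f1 phage origin is also present, which in principle allows single-stranded DNA production. The remnants of the lac promoter/operator region, lacZα fragment, a short lacI fragment and a Tn5 transposase fragment are standard leftovers of the backbone; the insert interrupts lacZα at the cloning site.

The functional core is the pair of opposing bacteriophage promoters flanking the insert: SP6 on one side and T7 on the other, each directed inward towards the cDNA. In vitro transcription with one or the other polymerase therefore yields labelled RNA from either strand. In the annotated sequence the Plxnb1 coding fragment lies on the minus strand, the same strand as the T7 promoter, which suggests that T7 transcription would give sense RNA and SP6 transcription the antisense, mRNA-detecting probe. The record does not state this explicitly, so the orientation should be confirmed before use. The plasmid has no eukaryotic promoter and is not meant for protein expression. Its purpose is to map Plxnb1 transcript distribution in mouse tissue, and the associated work concerns semaphorin–plexin signalling in cerebellar development.
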