Features (pLannotate 1.2.2; 14 found; start..end, strand, type, name):
      1..2022    -  CDS            Plxnb1 (fragment): PLXB1_MOUSE - Also known as Kiaa0407. Experimental evidence at protein level: Swiss-Prot protein existence level 1. Receptor for SEMA4D (PubMed:19788569). Plays a role in GABAergic synapse development (PubMed:23699507, PubMed:29981480). Mediates SEMA4A- and SEMA4D-dependent inhibitory synapse development (PubMed:23699507, PubMed:29981480). Plays a role in RHOA activation and subsequent changes of the actin cytoskeleton (By similarity). Plays a role in axon guidance, invasive growth and cell migration (By similarity). From Mus musculus (Mouse).
   2093..2111    -  promoter       T7 promoter: promoter for bacteriophage T7 RNA polymerase
   2114..2271    +  CDS            lacZα (fragment): LacZα fragment of β-galactosidase; lacZ fragment
   2275..2703    +  rep_origin     f1 ori (sequence partly withheld): f1 bacteriophage origin of replication; arrow indicates direction of (+) strand synthesis
   2716..3015    +  CDS            tnpA (fragment): TN5P_ECOLX - Also known as tnp. Experimental evidence at protein level: Swiss-Prot protein existence level 1. Mediates transposition of transposon Tn5 by a 'cut and paste' mechanism. First, the monomeric transposase binds the 19 bp inverted DNA repeats flanking the transposon. Then, dimerization of the DNA- bound transposase creates a synaptic DNA complex. After nicking of the first DNA strand, excision of the transposon proceeds through a series of intermediates. The transposase then mediates the insertion of the transposon at a new site by strand transfer. The activity of the wild- type tran
   3047..3838    +  CDS            neo: KKA2_KLEPN - Also known as kan, nptII. Experimental evidence at protein level: Swiss-Prot protein existence level 1. Resistance to kanamycin, neomycin, paromomycin, ribostamycin, butirosin and gentamicin B. From Klebsiella pneumoniae.
   3842..3858    +  promoter       AmpR promoter (fragment): bla
   3859..4719    +  CDS            AmpR: β-lactamase; bla; confers resistance to ampicillin, carbenicillin, and related antibiotics
   4890..5478    +  rep_origin     ori: high-copy-number ColE1/pMB1/pBR322/pUC origin of replication
   5661..5753    +  CDS            lacI (fragment): lac repressor; lacI; The lac repressor binds to the lac operator to inhibit transcription in E. coli. This inhibition can be relieved by adding lactose or isopropyl-β-D-thiogalactopyranoside (IPTG).
   5766..5787    +  protein_bind   CAP binding site: CAP binding activates transcription in the presence of cAMP. E. coli catabolite activator protein
   5802..5832    +  promoter       lac promoter: promoter for the E. coli lac operon
   5840..5856    +  protein_bind   lac operator: The lac repressor binds to the lac operator to inhibit transcription in E. coli. This inhibition can be relieved by adding lactose or isopropyl-β-D-thiogalactopyranoside (IPTG). lac repressor encoded by lacI
   5898..5916    +  promoter       SP6 promoter: promoter for bacteriophage SP6 RNA polymerase
>Addgene plasmid #68035 | pCRII-Plxnb1-ISH-2kb | depositor full sequence | sequence record 118662 | pCRII-Plxnb1-ISH-2kb sequence 5995 bps
GGGCTCACAGTACAGGTGGTTCCGGGTCAGTGTCTTTACCACGCAGGGCCCGTCCCCTATCATGGCCACC
ACCTCTTCTTTAGACATGGCGAGGTCCAGATTCTCCCCCTCCACAGAGAACACACTCCCTGGCTTGTGCC
GGAACGGCGTGCTGGGATCCTCGGGGTTCAGGGAACGCAGGGTGGGATCAGCCTCATAGGAGAAGGGTGT
GGGGCTCAGTGCAGCAAAGTCAAAGACCATGTTGTCGAGGATAAACTCCACCTGGACCCCAGAGTCCCAG
GGTGGGCCAGGGAGAGCGGGAGTGCGGCACATGAGGAGGTGGGAGGAGTTCACGAGACACGGCTCCTCAA
ATTTCTCAGGGACCACGTGTTGCTTCTGTGCAAGCCCCTGGCCATGCTGTCTTGGGACCACGGTCACTCA
GATTCTTGGCCTCTGTACCACATCAAGATCCTGGCCGCGGACCCATATCTCACGTCCTCCGCTGAAGAAG
CTCTTGGAGGGGCCCACTGAGGTGACATTGGGGTCTGATGTATACTTGAATTGGCCGTGCTGAAGCCTCC
GCTCAGTGGCCCCAAACAAGACAGTCACTGGAAGTTCAGCAGGCACAGGGTATGGGCCGGTCTCACAGTG
TAGCTGCTCAGACTGCTGCTCCAGGAGCAGGTGGCAAGGCTGGTCTCCAACCACCACACGGATGTCCTCT
AGCCGTCCAGTCAGGAGCTTAGAACCATGCAGGGTAAGGCGGGTACCTCCAGCTCTAGGGCCACGGGCTG
GGAAGATGGAGTGTACTTTTGGATCCTGATAGGCAAAGCTGAACTCTGAGACACCGTGTCCTCTTCCAGG
CACCTCCACTGCCACAGTGCCAGTCACCTCCTCCCCGCTGGCTCCAGTGATGCACACAAGACTACTAGAG
ACATCATACTCCCCAGCATCCACAGCGCAGGGAACTCCGGCCACTCTGACCATATCCAGGACATCCTGCA
CATGTTGGCCCAGGTTGGAGCCCCTGATAGTGACACGGGTGCCTCCATCTATAGGTCCAGTCAGTGGATC
CACCGAGTGAATGAGAGGTGCGGGGCACTGAGTGGCCACAGTCTCGGCTTCATTACAGGCTTCCCGGGCC
ACACAACGCGGACGCTCCCCCTCACACCACACACAGTCGTACTGAGGCATGGCAGTTTGGCAGCGGCTGC
AGTCCCCATGTCCCACAGAGCAGTCATACAACACCACATGCAGCCCATCGGCACTGTCCACGCGCAGACC
GCCTGCCCAACGCAGGAACAGCCCCACCTGCAGTTCTGGCTTCAAAGCTTCATAGCTGAACTGATGCTGC
TGGCACTTGATGTGGCACCAGACATCTGGAGGCGGCGCACACTCCACCTGAGCCTCCACAGCCACCTCCC
GACTCCCTAGCTCCAGCACACACTCGCTGCTCCTCGGGCCATCCTGGAAAAGCCACAGGTTCCTGCCCCG
AAGCTGGACTTCGCGTTCCACATGGACCGGTATCAGCAAGGAGCCCTGGACGGTCTCCACACAGGGGCAG
GAGCTCACCCTCTGATTCACCTCTCCCAGCTCCCAGAGCCCGGGGGTGTCGTACTGGTAGTCGAGGCTGG
ACAGGAGGATGAGGGGGGCAGGAGGGCCCTCGTGCTCTGCTGAGTCTCCATCACCTGAGAGGAGTGTGGA
AGTGGAGAAGGCGGGCGTGTCACCCCCCATCCACTCATCCGCCTCGGGCAGCTCGCCGCCTCCTTTGGTG
AGCCAATCCAGAACGGGCTTCATGGAGCCAGGGGCCCCTGGGAAAGTAGTGTCTGGAACAGTGCCAGGGG
GCTGGTCCAGAGCCACCATGGAAGGCAGAGCCTCAGGGCCAGGCTCTGCAGGGGACACTGCAGCTGCATC
TGAGGGGAATGGGTAGGAGGCCAAGAGGTCCTCAGGTGTGGTCGATGGTCCCAAGCCAGTGGGGGCAGGG
ACAGTGGTTCCAGGTATGGTAGGGGGGTCAGGAGGAAGGGGCTTCTCATGAAGAGGTGACTCAAGGGCGA
ATTCTGCAGATATCCATCACACTGGCGGCCGCTCGAGCATGCATCTAGAGGGCCCAATTCGCCCTATAGT
GAGTCGTATTACAATTCACTGGCCGTCGTTTTACAACGTCGTGACTGGGAAAACCCTGGCGTTACCCAAC
TTAATCGCCTTGCAGCACATCCCCCTTTCGCCAGCTGGCGTAATAGCGAAGAGGCCCGCACCGATCGCCC
TTCCCAACAGTTGCGCAGCCTGAATGGCGAATGG
[124 nt withheld, positions 2275-2398]
C
[91 nt withheld, positions 2400-2490]
A
[49 nt withheld, positions 2492-2540]
CCTTTGACGTTGGAGTCCACGTTCTTT
[37 nt withheld, positions 2568-2604]
ACCCTATCTCGGTCTATTCTTTTGATTTATAAGGGATTTTGCCGATTTCGGCCTATTGGTTAAAAAATGA
GCTGATTTAACAAAAATTTAACGCGAATTTTAACAAAATTCAGGGCGCAAGGGCTGCTAAAGGAAGCGGA
ACACGTAGAAAGCCAGTCCGCAGAAACGGTGCTGACCCCGGATGAATGTCAGCTACTGGGCTATCTGGAC
AAGGGAAAACGCAAGCGCAAAGAGAAAGCAGGTAGCTTGCAGTGGGCTTACATGGCGATAGCTAGACTGG
GCGGTTTTATGGACAGCAAGCGAACCGGAATTGCCAGCTGGGGCGCCCTCTGGTAAGGTTGGGAAGCCCT
GCAAAGTAAACTGGATGGCTTTCTTGCCGCCAAGGATCTGATGGCGCAGGGGATCAAGATCTGATCAAGA
GACAGGATGAGGATCGTTTCGCATGATTGAACAAGATGGATTGCACGCAGGTTCTCCGGCCGCTTGGGTG
GAGAGGCTATTCGGCTATGACTGGGCACAACAGACAATCGGCTGCTCTGATGCCGCCGTGTTCCGGCTGT
CAGCGCAGGGGCGCCCGGTTCTTTTTGTCAAGACCGACCTGTCCGGTGCCCTGAATGAACTGCAGGACGA
GGCAGCGCGGCTATCGTGGCTGGCCACGACGGGCGTTCCTTGCGCAGCTGTGCTCGACGTTGTCACTGAA
GCGGGAAGGGACTGGCTGCTATTGGGCGAAGTGCCGGGGCAGGATCTCCTGTCATCCCACCTTGCTCCTG
CCGAGAAAGTATCCATCATGGCTGATGCAATGCGGCGGCTGCATACGCTTGATCCGGCTACCTGCCCATT
CGACCACCAAGCGAAACATCGCATCGAGCGAGCACGTACTCGGATGGAAGCCGGTCTTGTCGATCAGGAT
GATCTGGACGAAGAGCATCAGGGGCTCGCGCCAGCCGAACTGTTCGCCAGGCTCAAGGCGCGCATGCCCG
ACGGCGAGGATCTCGTCGTGACCCATGGCGATGCCTGCTTGCCGAATATCATGGTGGAAAATGGCCGCTT
TTCTGGATTCATCGACTGTGGCCGGCTGGGTGTGGCGGACCGCTATCAGGACATAGCGTTGGCTACCCGT
GATATTGCTGAAGAGCTTGGCGGCGAATGGGCTGACCGCTTCCTCGTGCTTTACGGTATCGCCGCTCCCG
ATTCGCAGCGCATCGCCTTCTATCGCCTTCTTGACGAGTTCTTCTGAATTGAAAAAGGAAGAGTATGAGT
ATTCAACATTTCCGTGTCGCCCTTATTCCCTTTTTTGCGGCATTTTGCCTTCCTGTTTTTGCTCACCCAG
AAACGCTGGTGAAAGTAAAAGATGCTGAAGATCAGTTGGGTGCACGAGTGGGTTACATCGAACTGGATCT
CAACAGCGGTAAGATCCTTGAGAGTTTTCGCCCCGAAGAACGTTTTCCAATGATGAGCACTTTTAAAGTT
CTGCTATGTGGCGCGGTATTATCCCGTATTGACGCCGGGCAAGAGCAACTCGGTCGCCGCATACACTATT
CTCAGAATGACTTGGTTGAGTACTCACCAGTCACAGAAAAGCATCTTACGGATGGCATGACAGTAAGAGA
ATTATGCAGTGCTGCCATAACCATGAGTGATAACACTGCGGCCAACTTACTTCTGACAACGATCGGAGGA
CCGAAGGAGCTAACCGCTTTTTTGCACAACATGGGGGATCATGTAACTCGCCTTGATCGTTGGGAACCGG
AGCTGAATGAAGCCATACCAAACGACGAGCGTGACACCACGATGCCTGTAGCAATGGCAACAACGTTGCG
CAAACTATTAACTGGCGAACTACTTACTCTAGCTTCCCGGCAACAATTAATAGACTGGATGGAGGCGGAT
AAAGTTGCAGGACCACTTCTGCGCTCGGCCCTTCCGGCTGGCTGGTTTATTGCTGATAAATCTGGAGCCG
GTGAGCGTGGGTCTCGCGGTATCATTGCAGCACTGGGGCCAGATGGTAAGCCCTCCCGTATCGTAGTTAT
CTACACGACGGGGAGTCAGGCAACTATGGATGAACGAAATAGACAGATCGCTGAGATAGGTGCCTCACTG
ATTAAGCATTGGTAACTGTCAGACCAAGTTTACTCATATATACTTTAGATTGATTTAAAACTTCATTTTT
AATTTAAAAGGATCTAGGTGAAGATCCTTTTTGATAATCTCATGACCAAAATCCCTTAACGTGAGTTTTC
GTTCCACTGAGCGTCAGACCCCGTAGAAAAGATCAAAGGATCTTCTTGAGATCCTTTTTTTCTGCGCGTA
ATCTGCTGCTTGCAAACAAAAAAACCACCGCTACCAGCGGTGGTTTGTTTGCCGGATCAAGAGCTACCAA
CTCTTTTTCCGAAGGTAACTGGCTTCAGCAGAGCGCAGATACCAAATACTGTTCTTCTAGTGTAGCCGTA
GTTAGGCCACCACTTCAAGAACTCTGTAGCACCGCCTACATACCTCGCTCTGCTAATCCTGTTACCAGTG
GCTGCTGCCAGTGGCGATAAGTCGTGTCTTACCGGGTTGGACTCAAGACGATAGTTACCGGATAAGGCGC
AGCGGTCGGGCTGAACGGGGGGTTCGTGCACACAGCCCAGCTTGGAGCGAACGACCTACACCGAACTGAG
ATACCTACAGCGTGAGCTATGAGAAAGCGCCACGCTTCCCGAAGGGAGAAAGGCGGACAGGTATCCGGTA
AGCGGCAGGGTCGGAACAGGAGAGCGCACGAGGGAGCTTCCAGGGGGAAACGCCTGGTATCTTTATAGTC
CTGTCGGGTTTCGCCACCTCTGACTTGAGCGTCGATTTTTGTGATGCTCGTCAGGGGGGCGGAGCCTATG
GAAAAACGCCAGCAACGCGGCCTTTTTACGGTTCCTGGCCTTTTGCTGGCCTTTTGCTCACATGTTCTTT
CCTGCGTTATCCCCTGATTCTGTGGATAACCGTATTACCGCCTTTGAGTGAGCTGATACCGCTCGCCGCA
GCCGAACGACCGAGCGCAGCGAGTCAGTGAGCGAGGAAGCGGAAGAGCGCCCAATACGCAAACCGCCTCT
CCCCGCGCGTTGGCCGATTCATTAATGCAGCTGGCACGACAGGTTTCCCGACTGGAAAGCGGGCAGTGAG
CGCAACGCAATTAATGTGAGTTAGCTCACTCATTAGGCACCCCAGGCTTTACACTTTATGCTTCCGGCTC
GTATGTTGTGTGGAATTGTGAGCGGATAACAATTTCACACAGGAAACAGCTATGACCATGATTACGCCAA
GCTATTTAGGTGACACTATAGAATACTCAAGCTATGCATCAAGCTTGGTACCGAGCTCGGATCCACTAGT
AACGGCCGCCAGTGTGCTGGAATTCGCCCTT
