>Addgene plasmid #68035 | pCRII-Plxnb1-ISH-2kb | addgene partial sequence | sequence record 121158 | M13pUC-Fwd 5'-CCCAGTCACGACGTTGTAAAACG-3'
GTAATACGACTCACTATAGGGCGAATTGGGCCCTCTAGATGCATGCTCGAGCGGCCGCCAGTGTGATGGA
TATCTGCAGAATTCGCCCTTGAGTCACCTCTTCATGAGAAGCCCCTTCCTCCTGACCCCCCTACCATACC
TGGAACCACTGTCCCTGCCCCCACTGGCTTGGGACCATCGACCACACCTGAGGACCTCTTGGCCTCCTAC
CCATTCCCCTCAGATGCAGCTGCAGTGTCCCCTGCAGAGCCTGGCCCTGAGGCTCTGCCTTCCATGGTGG
CTCTGGACCAGCCCCCTGGCACTGTTCCAGACACTACTTTCCCAGGGGCCCCTGGCTCCATGAAGCCCGT
TCTGGATTGGCTCACCAAAGGAGGCGGCGAGCTGCCCGAGGCGGATGAGTGGATGGGGGGTGACACGCCC
GCCTTCTCCACTTCCACACTCCTCTCAGGTGATGGAGACTCAGCAGAGCACGAGGGCCCTCCTGCCCCCC
TCATCCTCCTGTCCAGCCTCGACTACCAGTACGACACCCCCGGGCTCTGGGAGCTGGGAGAGGTGAATCA
GAGGGTGAGCTCCTGCCCCTGTGTGGAGACCGTCCAGGGCTCCTTGCTGATACCGGTCCATGTGGAACGC
GAAGTCCAGCTTCGGGGCAGGAACCTGTGGCTTTTCCAGGATGGCCCGAGGAGCAGCGAGTGTGTGCTGG
AGCTAGGGAGTCGGGAGGTGGCTGTGGAGGCTCAGGTGGAGTGTGCGCCGCCTCCAGATGTCTGGTGCCA
CATCAAGTGCCAGCAGCATCAGTTCAGCTATGAAGCTTTGAAGCCAGAACTGCAGGTGGGGCTGTTCCTG
CGTTGGGCAGGCGGTCTGCGCGTGGACAGTGCCGATGGGCTGCATGTGGTGTTGTATGACTGCTCTGTGG
GACATGGGGACTGCAGCCGCTGCCAAACTGCCATGCCTCA
