>Addgene plasmid #68035 | pCRII-Plxnb1-ISH-2kb | addgene partial sequence | sequence record 121159 | M13pUC-Rev 5'-AGCGGATAACAATTTCACACAGG-3'
GACCATGATTACGCCAAGCTATTTAGGTGACACTATAGAATACTCAAGCTATGCATCAAGCTTGGTACCG
AGCTCGGATCCACTAGTAACGGCCGCCAGTGTGCTGGAATTCGCCCTTGGGCTCACAGTACAGGTGGTTC
CGGGTCAGTGTCTTTACCACGCAGGGCCCGTCCCCTATCATGGCCACCACCTCTTCTTTAGACATGGCGA
GGTCCAGATTCTCCCCCTCCACAGAGAACACACTCCCTGGCTTGTGCCGGAACGGCGTGCTGGGATCCTC
GGGGTTCAGGGAACGCAGGGTGGGATCAGCCTCATAGGAGAAGGGTGTGGGGCTCAGTGCAGCAAAGTCA
AAGACCATGTTGTCGAGGATAAACTCCACCTGGACCCCAGAGTCCCAGGGTGGGCCAGGGAGAGCGGGAG
TGCGGCACATGAGGAGGTGGGAGGAGTTCACGAGACACGGCTCCTCAAATTTCTCAGGGACCACGTGTTG
CTTCTGTGCAAGCCCCTGGCCATGCTGTCTTGGGACCACGGTCACTCAGATTCTTGGCCTCTGTACCACA
TCAAGATCCTGGCCGCGGACCCATATCTCACGTCCTCCGCTGAAGAAGCTCTTGGAGGGGCCCACTGAGG
TGACATTGGGGTCTGATGTATACTTGAATTGGCCGTGCTGAAGCCTCCGCTCAGTGGCCCCAAACAAGAC
AGTCACTGGAAGTTCAGCAGGCACAGGGTATGGGCCGGTCTCACAGTGTAGCTGCTCAGACTGCTGCTCC
AGGAGCAGGTGGCAAGGCTGGTCTCCAACCACCACACGGATGTCCTCTAGCCGTCCAGTCAGGAGCTTAG
AACCATGCAGGGTAAGGCGGGTACCTCCAGCTCTAGGGCCACGGGCTGGGAAGATGGAGTGTACTTTTGG
ATCCTGATAGGCAAAGCTGAACTCTGAGACACCGTGTCCTCTTCCAGGCACCTCCACTGCCACAGTGCCA
GTCACCTCCTCCCCGCTGGCTCCAGTGATGCACACAAGACTACTAGAGACATCATACTCCCCAGCATCCA
CAGCGCAGGGAACTCCGGCCACTCTGACCATATCCAGGACATCCTGCACATGTTGGCCCAGGTTGGAGCC
CCTGA
